Addgene plasmid #108524: pAJM.847
Purpose: PhlFAM + PPhlF-YFP Reporter. DAPG sensor for use in non-Marionette strain.
Depositing lab: Christopher Voigt. Depositing organization: Massachusetts Institute of Technology. Publication: Escherichia coli "Marionette" strains with 12 highly optimized small-molecule sensors. Meyer AJ, Segall-Shapiro TH, Glassey E, Zhang J, Voigt CA. Nat Chem Biol. 2018 Nov 26. pii: 10.1038/s41589-018-0168-3. doi: 10.1038/s41589-018-0168-3. PubMed 30478458.
Backbone
  Vector backbone: p15A-Kan
  Vector type: Bacterial Expression
Growth in bacteria
  Bacterial resistance: Kanamycin, 50 μg/mL
  Growth temperature: 37°C
  Growth strain: NEB Stable
  Copy number: Low Copy
Gene/Insert
  Gene/Insert name: PhlFAM + PPhlF-YFP
  Species: Synthetic
  Mutation: PhlF: S50G S73I R95H A121V M137I N144D T155I R200C
  Cloning method: Gibson Cloning
Terms and licenses: Academic/Nonprofit Terms; Industry Terms: Not Available to Industry
Depositor comments: Please visit https://www.biorxiv.org/content/early/2018/04/10/285866 for bioRxiv preprint.
How to cite: pAJM.847 was a gift from Christopher Voigt (Addgene plasmid # 108524 ; http://n2t.net/addgene:108524 ; RRID:Addgene_108524)
