[The description below was written by a language model from this plasmid's Addgene catalogue record and pLannotate feature annotations shown in this document.]
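Description:
pAJM.847 is a 3.8 kb bacterial expression plasmid built on a p15A-Kan backbone. It is propagated in E. coli through the p15A origin of replication (listed as low copy in the catalogue entry) and selected with kanamycin via the aph(3')-Ia KanR gene. It is a self-contained small-molecule sensor plasmid from the work that produced the E. coli "Marionette" strains. It is intended to provide a DAPG (2,4-diacetylphloroglucinol) sensor in strains that do not carry the chromosomally integrated Marionette regulators.

The synthetic insert combines a regulator and a reporter. PhlFAM is an optimized variant of the PhlF repressor carrying eight substitutions (S50G, S73I, R95H, A121V, M137I, N144D, T155I, R200C). The reporter is YFP placed under the PhlF-responsive PPhlF promoter. In this type of circuit the repressor holds the output promoter off until the inducer relieves repression, so fluorescence reports DAPG concentration.

The automated annotation picks up an EYFP coding sequence preceded by an sTRSV hammerhead ribozyme. Such ribozymes are commonly used as insulators that cleave the 5' leader, making reporter translation independent of the upstream promoter context. A lacIq promoter fragment lies downstream of YFP, ahead of an unannotated stretch. This may be where the PhlFAM gene sits, but neither the repressor coding sequence nor PPhlF was detected by the annotation tool, and the record does not state which promoter drives the regulator. The short tet promoter, TcR, RSF ori and bom fragments appear to be partial matches around the p15A origin region rather than functional elements. The plasmid is typically used for characterizing or deploying DAPG-inducible gene expression.
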