Features (pLannotate 1.2.2; 10 found; start..end, strand, type, name):
      1..50      +  misc_RNA       sTRSV HHRz: hammerhead ribozyme from the tobacco ringspot virus satellite RNA (Khvorova et al., 2003)
    100..819     +  CDS            EYFP: enhanced YFP mammalian codon-optimized
    893..966     +  promoter       lacIq promoter (fragment): lacI (mutant); In the lacIq allele, a single base change in the promoter boosts expression of the lacI gene about 10-fold.
   1671..1689    -  promoter       tet promoter (fragment): E. coli promoter for tetracycline efflux protein gene
   1699..1819    +  CDS            TcR (fragment): tetracycline efflux protein; tet; confers resistance to tetracycline
   1838..1860    -  rep_origin     RSF ori (fragment): Plasmids containing the RSF 1030 origin of replication can be propagated in E. coli cells that contain additional plasmids with compatible origins.
   1877..1903    +  misc_feature   bom (fragment): basis of mobility region from pBR322
   2002..2057    -  rep_origin     RSF ori (fragment): Plasmids containing the RSF 1030 origin of replication can be propagated in E. coli cells that contain additional plasmids with compatible origins.
   2145..2690    -  rep_origin     p15A ori: Plasmids containing the medium-copy-number p15A origin of replication can be propagated in E. coli cells that contain a second plasmid with the ColE1 origin.
   2779..3594    -  CDS            KanR: aminoglycoside phosphotransferase; aph(3')-Ia; confers resistance to kanamycin in bacteria or G418 (Geneticin®) in eukaryotes
>Addgene plasmid #108524 | pAJM.847 | addgene full sequence | sequence record 210300 | Addgene NGS Result
CTGTCACCGGATGTGCTTTCCGGTCTGATGAGTCCGTGAGGACGAAACAGCCTCTACAAATAATTTTGTT
TAATACTAGAGAAAGAGGGGAAATACTAGATGGTGAGCAAGGGCGAGGAGCTGTTCACCGGGGTGGTGCC
CATCCTGGTCGAGCTGGACGGCGACGTAAACGGCCACAAGTTCAGCGTGTCCGGCGAGGGCGAGGGCGAT
GCCACCTACGGCAAGCTGACCCTGAAGTTCATCTGCACCACAGGCAAGCTGCCCGTGCCCTGGCCCACCC
TCGTGACCACCTTCGGCTACGGCCTGCAATGCTTCGCCCGCTACCCCGACCACATGAAGCTGCACGACTT
CTTCAAGTCCGCCATGCCCGAAGGCTACGTCCAGGAGCGCACCATCTTCTTCAAGGACGACGGCAACTAC
AAGACCCGCGCCGAGGTGAAGTTCGAGGGCGACACCCTGGTGAACCGCATCGAGCTGAAGGGCATCGACT
TCAAGGAGGACGGCAACATCCTGGGGCACAAGCTGGAGTACAACTACAACAGCCACAACGTCTATATCAT
GGCCGACAAGCAGAAGAACGGCATCAAGGTGAACTTCAAGATCCGCCACAACATCGAGGACGGCAGCGTG
CAGCTCGCCGACCACTACCAGCAGAACACCCCAATCGGCGACGGCCCCGTGCTGCTGCCCGACAACCACT
ACCTTAGCTACCAGTCCGCCCTGAGCAAAGACCCCAACGAGAAGCGCGATCACATGGTCCTGCTGGAGTT
CGTGACCGCCGCCGGGATCACTCTCGGCATGGACGAGCTGTACAAGTAACTCGGTACCAAATTCCAGAAA
AGAGGCCTCCCGAAAGGGGGGCCTTTTTTCGTTTTGGTCCAATGGCGGCGCGCCATCGAATGGTGCAAAA
CCTTTCGCGGTATGGCATGATAGCGCCCGGAAGAGAGTCAATTCATGGGGGTGAATATGGCACGTACCCC
GAGCCGTAGCAGCATTGGTAGCCTGCGTAGTCCGCATACCCATAAAGCAATTCTGACCAGCACCATTGAA
ATCCTGAAAGAATGTGGTTATAGCGGTCTGAGCATTGAAAGCGTGGCACGTCGCGCCGGTGCAGGCAAAC
CGACCATTTATCGTTGGTGGACCAACAAAGCAGCACTGATTGCCGAAGTGTATGAAAATGAAATCGAACA
GGTACGTAAATTTCCGGATTTGGGTAGCTTTAAAGCCGATCTGGATTTTCTGCTGCATAATCTGTGGAAA
GTTTGGCGTGAAACCATTTGTGGTGAAGCATTTCGTTGTGTTATTGCAGAAGCACAGTTGGACCCTGTAA
CCCTGACCCAACTGAAAGATCAGTTTATGGAACGTCGTCGTGAGATACCGAAAAAACTGGTTGAAGATGC
CATTAGCAATGGTGAACTGCCGAAAGATATCAATCGTGAACTGCTGCTGGATATGATTTTTGGTTTTTGT
TGGTATCGCCTGCTGACCGAACAGTTGACCGTTGAACAGGATATTGAAGAATTTACCTTCCTGCTGATTA
ATGGTGTTTGTCCGGGTACACAGTGTTGATAAGGATCCTAATTGGTAACGAATCAGACAATTGACGGCTC
GAGGGAGTAGCATAGGGTTTGCAGAATCCCTGCTTCGTCCATTTGACAGGCACATTATGCATCGATGATA
AGCTGTCAAACATGAGCAGATCCTCTACGCCGGACGCATCGTGGCCGGCATCACCGGCGCCACAGGTGCG
GTTGCTGGCGCCTATATCGCCGACATCACCGATGGGGAAGATCGGGCTCGCCACTTCGGGCTCATGAGCA
AATATTTTATCTGAGGTGCTTCCTCGCTCACTGACTCGCTGCACGAGGCAGACCTCAGCGCTAGCGGAGT
GTATACTGGCTTACTATGTTGGCACTGATGAGGGTGTCAGTGAAGTGCTTCATGTGGCAGGAGAAAAAAG
GCTGCACCGGTGCGTCAGCAGAATATGTGATACAGGATATATTCCGCTTCCTCGCTCACTGACTCGCTAC
GCTCGGTCGTTCGACTGCGGCGAGCGGAAATGGCTTACGAACGGGGCGGAGATTTCCTGGAAGATGCCAG
GAAGATACTTAACAGGGAAGTGAGAGGGCCGCGGCAAAGCCGTTTTTCCATAGGCTCCGCCCCCCTGACA
AGCATCACGAAATCTGACGCTCAAATCAGTGGTGGCGAAACCCGACAGGACTATAAAGATACCAGGCGTT
TCCCCCTGGCGGCTCCCTCGTGCGCTCTCCTGTTCCTGCCTTTCGGTTTACCGGTGTCATTCCGCTGTTA
TGGCCGCGTTTGTCTCATTCCACGCCTGACACTCAGTTCCGGGTAGGCAGTTCGCTCCAAGCTGGACTGT
ATGCACGAACCCCCCGTTCAGTCCGACCGCTGCGCCTTATCCGGTAACTATCGTCTTGAGTCCAACCCGG
AAAGACATGCAAAAGCACCACTGGCAGCAGCCACTGGTAATTGATTTAGAGGAGTTAGTCTTGAAGTCAT
GCGCCGGTTAAGGCTAAACTGAAAGGACAAGTTTTGGTGACTGCGCTCCTCCAAGCCAGTTACCTCGGTT
CAAAGAGTTGGTAGCTCAGAGAACCTTCGAAAAACCGCCCTGCAAGGCGGTTTTTTCGTTTTCAGAGCAA
GAGATTACGCGCAGACCAAAACGATCTCAAGAAGATCATCTTATTAAGGGGTCTGACGCTCAGTGGAACG
AAAAATCAATCTAAAGTATATATGAGTAAACTTGGTCTGACAGTTACCTTAGAAAAACTCATCGAGCATC
AAATGAAACTGCAATTTATTCATATCAGGATTATCAATACCATATTTTTGAAAAAGCCGTTTCTGTAATG
AAGGAGAAAACTCACCGAGGCAGTTCCATAGGATGGCAAGATCCTGGTATCGGTCTGCGATTCCGACTCG
TCCAACATCAATACAACCTATTAATTTCCCCTCGTCAAAAATAAGGTTATCAAGTGAGAAATCACCATGA
GTGACGACTGAATCCGGTGAGAATGGCAAAAGCTTATGCATTTCTTTCCAGACTTGTTCAACAGGCCAGC
CATTACGCTCGTCATCAAAATCACTCGCATCAACCAAACCGTTATTCATTCGTGATTGCGCCTGAGCGAG
ACGAAATACGCGATCGCTGTTAAAAGGACAATTACAAACAGGAATCGAATGCAACCGGCGCAGGAACACT
GCCAGCGCATCAACAATATTTTCACCTGAATCAGGATATTCTTCTAATACCTGGAATGCTGTTTTCCCGG
GGATCGCAGTGGTGAGTAACCATGCATCATCAGGAGTACGGATAAAATGCTTGATGGTCGGAAGAGGCAT
AAATTCCGTCAGCCAGTTTAGTCTGACCATCTCATCTGTAACATCATTGGCAACGCTACCTTTGCCATGT
TTCAGAAACAACTCTGGCGCATCGGGCTTCCCATACAATCGATAGATTGTCGCACCTGATTGCCCGACAT
TATCGCGAGCCCATTTATACCCATATAAATCAGCATCCATGTTGGAATTTAATCGCGGCCTGGAGCAAGA
CGTTTCCCGTTGAATATGGCTCATAACACCCCTTGTATTACTGTTTATGTAAGCAGACAGTTTTATTGTT
CATGATGATATATTTTTATCTTGTGCAATGTACATCAGAGATTTTGAGACACAACCAATTATTGAAGGCC
TCCCTAACGGGGGGCCTTTTTTTGTTTCTGGTCTCCCGCTTAACGATCGTTGGCTGCGACGTACGGTGGA
ATCTGATTCGTTACCAATTGACATGATACGAAACGTACCGTATCGTTAAGGTAG
